>Addgene plasmid #112500 | pLBH531_MBP-Cas14a1 expression | addgene full sequence | sequence record 350785 | Addgene NGS Result
CTCCCGGAGACGGTCACAGCTTGTCTGTAAGCGGATGCCGGGAGCAGACAAGCCCGTCAGGGCGCGTCAG
CGGGTGTTGGCGGGTGTCGGGGCGCAGCCATGACCCAGTCACGTAGCGATAGCGGAGTGTATACTGGCTT
AACTATGCGGCATCAGAGCAGATTGTACTGAGAGTGCACCATTGCGGTGTGAAATACCGCACAGATGCGT
AAGGAGAAAATACCGCATCAGGCGCTCTTCCGCTTCCTCGCTCACTGACTCGCTGCGCTCGGTCGTTCGG
CTGCGGCGAGCGGTATCAGCTCACTCAAAGGCGGTAATACGGTTATCCACAGAATCAGGGGATAACGCAG
GAAAGAACATGTGAGCAAAAGGCCAGCAAAAGGCCAGGAACCGTAAAAAGGCCGCGTTGCTGGCGTTTTT
CCATAGGCTCCGCCCCCCTGACGAGCATCACAAAAATCGACGCTCAAGTCAGAGGTGGCGAAACCCGACA
GGACTATAAAGATACCAGGCGTTTCCCCCTGGAAGCTCCCTCGTGCGCTCTCCTGTTCCGACCCTGCCGC
TTACCGGATACCTGTCCGCCTTTCTCCCTTCGGGAAGCGTGGCGCTTTCTCATAGCTCACGCTGTAGGTA
TCTCAGTTCGGTGTAGGTCGTTCGCTCCAAGCTGGGCTGTGTGCACGAACCCCCCGTTCAGCCCGACCGC
TGCGCCTTATCCGGTAACTATCGTCTTGAGTCCAACCCGGTAAGACACGACTTATCGCCACTGGCAGCAG
CCACTGGTAACAGGATTAGCAGAGCGAGGTATGTAGGCGGTGCTACAGAGTTCTTGAAGTGGTGGCCTAA
CTACGGCTACACTAGAAGGACAGTATTTGGTATCTGCGCTCTGCTGAAGCCAGTTACCTTCGGAAAAAGA
GTTGGTAGCTCTTGATCCGGCAAACAAACCACCGCTGGTAGCGGTGGTTTTTTTGTTTGCAAGCAGCAGA
TTACGCGCAGAAAAAAAGGATCTCAAGAAGATCCTTTGATCTTTTCTACGGGGTCTGACGCTCAGTGGAA
CGAAAACTCACGTTAAGGGATTTTGGTCATGAGATTATCAAAAAGGATCTTCACCTAGATCCTTTTAAAT
TAAAAATGAAGTTTTAAATCAATCTAAAGTATATATGAGTAAACTTGGTCTGACAGTTACCAATGCTTAA
TCAGTGAGGCACCTATCTCAGCGATCTGTCTATTTCGTTCATCCATAGTTGCCTGACTCCCCGTCGTGTA
GATAACTACGATACGGGAGGGCTTACCATCTGGCCCCAGTGCTGCAATGATACCGCGAGACCCACGCTCA
CCGGCTCCAGATTTATCAGCAATAAACCAGCCAGCCGGAAGGGCCGAGCGCAGAAGTGGTCCTGCAACTT
TATCCGCCTCCATCCAGTCTATTAATTGTTGCCGGGAAGCTAGAGTAAGTAGTTCGCCAGTTAATAGTTT
GCGCAACGTTGTTGCCATTGCTGCAGGCATCGTGGTGTCACGCTCGTCGTTTGGTATGGCTTCATTCAGC
TCCGGTTCCCAACGATCAAGGCGAGTTACATGATCCCCCATGTTGTGCAAAAAAGCGGTTAGCTCCTTCG
GTCCTCCGATCGTTGTCAGAAGTAAGTTGGCCGCAGTGTTATCACTCATGGTTATGGCAGCACTGCATAA
TTCTCTTACTGTCATGCCATCCGTAAGATGCTTTTCTGTGACTGGTGAGTACTCAACCAAGTCATTCTGA
GAATAGTGTATGCGGCGACCGAGTTGCTCTTGCCCGGCGTCAACACGGGATAATACCGCGCCACATAGCA
GAACTTTAAAAGTGCTCATCATTGGAAAACGTTCTTCGGGGCGAAAACTCTCAAGGATCTTACCGCTGTT
GAGATCCAGTTCGATGTAACCCACTCGTGCACCCAACTGATCTTCAGCATCTTTTACTTTCACCAGCGTT
TCTGGGTGAGCAAAAACAGGAAGGCAAAATGCCGCAAAAAAGGGAATAAGGGCGACACGGAAATGTTGAA
TACTCATACTCTTCCTTTTTCAATGTTATTGAAGCATTTATCAGGGTTATTGTCTCATGAGCGGATACAT
ATTTGAATGTATTTAGAAAAATAAACAAATAGGGGTTCCGCGCACATTTCCCCGAAAAGTGCCACCTGAC
GTCTAAGAAACCATTATTATCATGACATTAACCTATAAAAATAGGCGTATCACGAGGCCCTTTCGTCTTC
AAGAATTCTCATGTTTGACAGCTTATCATCGATAAGCTTTAATGCGGTAGTTTATCACAGTTAAATTGCT
AACGCAGTCAGGCACCGTGTATGAAATCTAACAATGCGCTCATCGTCATCCTCGGCACCGTCACCCTGGA
TGCTGTAGGCATAGGCTTGGTTATGCCGGTACTGCCGGGCCTCTTGCGGGATATCGTCCATTCCGACAGC
ATCGCCAGTCACTATGGCGTGCTGCTAGCGCTATATGCGTTGATGCAATTTCTATGCGCACCCGTTCTCG
GAGCACTGTCCGACCGCTTTGGCCGCCGCCCAGTCCTGCTCGCTTCGCTACTTGGAGCCACTATCGACTA
CGCGATCATGGCGACCACACCCGTCCTGTGGATATCCGGATATAGTTCCTCCTTTCAGCAAAAAACCCCT
CAAGACCCGTTTAGAGGCCCCAAGGGGTTATGCTAGTTATTGCTCAGCGGTGGCAGCAGCCAACTCAGCT
TCCTTTCGGGCTTTGTTAGCAGCCGGATCAGCGCGCACGCGTGGTACCGGCCGGCCACCAGGTGGCGCGC
CGCGATCGCGGATCCGTTATCCACTTCCAATGTTATTACGGTTCCTCTTTGGTGCTTTTCAGTTTCGGGT
TTGAAATATTCAGGGCTGCATTATAATCGGCGTTTTCTTTGAAGTTGCATTTTTCGCATTTAAAGTGCGG
GAATTTGTTTTTCTTGCGGTACTCGAAGTTGAAATAGTTGTTCAGATGGCCACATTTGCTACAGGTTTTG
CTGGTATTATTCGGTGCAACTTTACGAATTTCGATGCCATACTGCTTCAGTTTGAATTCGATTTTGTTCT
GCATTTCTGCATACGGCCAAAAGCCACGCAGGCGAATGTTAAAATAGCTGTCCTCTTTACGTTTCATGCT
TTCCAGATTTTCCATCTGCACGGTGCCAACTTTGTTTTTAATGAAGAAATCCGCGATTTCACATGCCCAA
CGTTCAATCAGCTTTTTGCGAAAACGTTCACTTTTTTCGGTCAGAATGGTGATCGGTTTCAGTTTGTTTT
TTGCACCATGACCTGCACGTTTATGACGGTTTTTTTTCAGCAGGATACGACGACGTGCAAACATTTTCTT
GTTGAAGTGAAACAGGTCGTTATCGCTGATGCTATAACGGCTAAATGCATTGTTAATTGCGCAAACCAGC
GGTGATTTAACACCAACATCAATACCACCAATAATGCTCGGATCCACACCTTTATCAATTTTCGGAACAT
CAATGCTCAGATTCAGCATCCATGCGCTTTTTTCACAGATTTTGCTGCCACGTTTAACTTCAATGTAGCT
GGTCTGATAATCGCCATTCATAACTTTTTTGATTTCGGCTTCGGTGCCTTCATCTTTGCTCCAACCTTTA
TTACGTTTACGACGCTGGGTGCTCAGCAGCAGGCTAATCGGTTTCGGGCTTTTCTGAACCTGTTCAAAGT
CAAATTTCTCCCACGGACGATATTTATCAATCTCTTTTTTGACCTGCCAACGACCAAACGGAATCTTGAT
GATGAAGTCGCTATTATGATTGCTAATTTCAAAACCGGTATACTGACCACCTTTCTGTTTAACCAGCGGA
ATCGGAAAATTATCGCTTTTGGTGGTCGGCAGACCACTTTTCATGTTTTTCAGTTCTTTCAGACGAAAAT
TGCTTTTGATTTTGCTACGCAGACCGCTTGCAATTGCTGCGTTTTTAAACAGTTCTGCTGCACGGGTATA
ACAAACATCACTCAGATAATGTTCAACGCTGCTGGCATTTGCAATACCTTTGCCTTTGATAAAAATCTCG
TAGTACAGTTCGATCAGGCTCTGATTATAGATTTCTGCTGCCTGTTTCTGCAGCTGGCGAAAAATTTCGC
TGATTTCTTGCCAAAAAACTGCATCCGGAAACTGACCACGCAGTTTTTGGTAGAATTTGTCATCCAGTTT
ACGTGCTTTACAAAACAGGCATGCATTACGTTCAACCTGTGTGGTACAATATGCTGCAACTTTCAGATGT
TTGCTGCAGGCTTCTTTCACTTTGTCTTTGTTCTTTTCCAGTGCGATTTTTTCGCGGTTGTTTTTTTCGT
CGGCAACAATTTTTTCCACTTCTGCGCTATTATACGGACGCACAATACGCAGTTTCAGTGTTTTGGTAAT
GGTGTTTTTGGCCATTGCATTGGATTGGAAGTACAGGTTTTCCTCGATCCCGAGGTTGTTGTTATTGTTA
TTGTTGTTGTTGTTCGAGCTCGAATTAGTCTGCGCGTCTTTCAGGGCTTCATCGACAGTCTGACGACCGC
TGGCGGCGTTGATCACCGCAGTACGCACGGCATACCAGAAAGCGGACATCTGCGGGATGTTCGGCATGAT
TTCACCTTTCTGGGCGTTTTCCATAGTGGCGGCAATACGTGGATCTTTCGCCAACTCTTCCTCGTAAGAC
TTCAGCGCTACGGCACCCAGCGGTTTGTCTTTATTAACCGCTTCCAGACCTTCATCAGTCAGCAGATAGT
TTTCGAGGAACTCTTTTGCCAGCTCTTTGTTCGGACTGGCGGCGTTAATACCTGCGCTCAGCACGCCAAC
GAACGGTTTGGATGGTTGACCCTTGAAGGTCGGCAGTACCGTTACACCATAATTCACTTTGCTGGTGTCG
ATGTTGGACCATGCCCACGGGCCGTTGATGGTCATCGCTGTTTCGCCTTTATTAAAGGCAGCTTCTGCGA
TGGAGTAATCGGTGTCTGCATTCATGTGTTTGTTTTTAATCAGGTCAACCAGGAAGGTCAGACCCGCTTT
CGCGCCAGCGTTATCCACGCCCACGTCTTTAATGTCGTACTTGCCGTTTTCATACTTGAACGCATAACCC
CCGTCAGCAGCAATCAGCGGCCAGGTGAAGTACGGTTCTTGCAGGTTGAACATCAGCGCGCTCTTACCTT
TCGCTTTCAGTTCTTTATCCAGCGCCGGGATCTCTTCCCAGGTTTTTGGCGGGTTCGGCAGCAGATCTTT
GTTATAAATCAGCGATAACGCTTCAACAGCGATCGGGTAAGCAATCAGCTTGCCGTTGTAACGTACGGCA
TCCCAGGTAAACGGATACAGCTTGTCCTGGAACGCTTTGTCCGGGGTGATTTCAGCCAACAGGCCAGATT
GAGCGTAGCCACCAAAGCGGTCGTGTGCCCAGAAGATAATGTCAGGGCCATCGCCAGTTGCCGCAACCTG
TGGGAATTTCTCTTCCAGTTTATCCGGATGCTCAACGGTGACTTTAATTCCGGTATCTTTCTCGAATTTC
TTACCGACTTCAGCGAGACCGTTATAGCCTTTATCGCCGTTAATCCAGATTACCAGTTTACCTTCTTCGA
TTTTCATAGAAGAACCATGGTGATGGTGATGGTGATGGTGATGGTGAGAAGATTTCATATGTATATCTCC
TTCTTAAAGTTAAACAAAATTATTTCTAGAACTCGAGTCCTGCAGGGCGGCCGCTTAATTAAAGAGCTCT
CCGGAGCCGGCACTAGAGGGAAACCGTTGTGGTCTCCCTATAGTGAGTCGTATTAATTTCGCGGGATCGA
GATCTCGATCCTCTACGCCGGACGCATCGTGGCCGGCATCACCGGCGCCACAGGTGCGGTTGCTGGCGCC
TATATCGCCGACATCACCGATGGGGAAGATCGGGCTCGCCACTTCGGGCTCATGAGCGCTTGTTTCGGCG
TGGGTATGGTGGCAGGCCCCGTGGCCGGGGGACTGTTGGGCGCCATCTCCTTGCATGCACCATTCCTTGC
GGCGGCGGTGCTCAACGGCCTCAACCTACTACTGGGCTGCTTCCTAATGCAGGAGTCGCATAAGGGAGAG
CGTCGACCGATGCCCTTGAGAGCCTTCAACCCAGTCAGCTCCTTCCGGTGGGCGCGGGGCATGACTATCG
TCGCCGCACTTATGACTGTCTTCTTTATCATGCAACTCGTAGGACAGGTGCCGGCAGCGCTCTGGGTCAT
TTTCGGCGAGGACCGCTTTCGCTGGAGCGCGACGATGATCGGCCTGTCGCTTGCGGTATTCGGAATCTTG
CACGCCCTCGCTCAAGCCTTCGTCACTGGTCCCGCCACCAAACGTTTCGGCGAGAAGCAGGCCATTATCG
CCGGCATGGCGGCCGACGCGCTGGGCTACGTCTTGCTGGCGTTCGCGACGCGAGGCTGGATGGCCTTCCC
CATTATGATTCTTCTCGCTTCCGGCGGCATCGGGATGCCCGCGTTGCAGGCCATGCTGTCCAGGCAGGTA
GATGACGACCATCAGGGACAGCTTCAAGGATCGCTCGCGGCTCTTACCAGCCTAACTTCGATCATTGGAC
CGCTGATCGTCACGGCGATTTATGCCGCCTCGGCGAGCACATGGAACGGGTTGGCATGGATTGTAGGCGC
CGCCCTATACCTTGTCTGCCTCCCCGCGTTGCGTCGCGGTGCATGGAGCCGGGCCACCTCGACCTGAATG
GAAGCCGGCGGCACCTCGCTAACGGATTCACCACTCCAAGAATTGGAGCCAATCAATTCTTGCGGAGAAC
TGTGAATGCGCAAACCAACCCTTGGCAGAACATATCCATCGCGTCCGCCATCTCCAGCAGCCGCACGCGG
CGCATCTCGGGCAGCGTTGGGTCCTGGCCACGGGTGCGCATGATCGTGCTCCTGTCGTTGAGGACCCGGC
TAGGCTGGCGGGGTTGCCTTACTGGTTAGCAGAATGAATCACCGATACGCGAGCGAACGTGAAGCGACTG
CTGCTGCAAAACGTCTGCGACCTGAGCAACAACATGAATGGTCTTCGGTTTCCGTGTTTCGTAAAGTCTG
GAAACGCGGAAGTCAGCGCCCTGCACCATTATGTTCCGGATCTGCATCGCAGGATGCTGCTGGCTACCCT
GTGGAACACCTACATCTGTATTAACGAAGCGCTGGCATTGACCCTGAGTGATTTTTCTCTGGTCCCGCCG
CATCCATACCGCCAGTTGTTTACCCTCACAACGTTCCAGTAACCGGGCATGTTCATCATCAGTAACCCGT
ATCGTGAGCATCCTCTCTCGTTTCATCGGTATCATTACCCCCATGAACAGAAATCCCCCTTACACGGAGG
CATCAGTGACCAAACAGGAAAAAACCGCCCTTAACATGGCCCGCTTTATCAGAAGCCAGACATTAACGCT
TCTGGAGAAACTCAACGAGCTGGACGCGGATGAACAGGCAGACATCTGTGAATCGCTTCACGACCACGCT
GATGAGCTTTACCGCAGCTGCCTCGCGCGTTTCGGTGATGACGGTGAAAACCTCTGACACATGCAG
Features (pLannotate 1.2.2; 16 found; start..end, strand, type, name):
     93..232     +  misc_feature   bom: basis of mobility region from pBR322
    418..1006    -  rep_origin     ori: high-copy-number ColE1/pMB1/pBR322/pUC origin of replication
   1177..2037    -  CDS            AmpR: β-lactamase; bla; confers resistance to ampicillin, carbenicillin, and related antibiotics
   2038..2142    -  promoter       AmpR promoter: bla
   2255..2283    +  promoter       tet promoter: E. coli promoter for tetracycline efflux protein gene
   2331..2623    +  CDS            TcR (fragment): tetracycline efflux protein; tet; confers resistance to tetracycline
   2649..2696    -  terminator     T7 terminator: transcription terminator for bacteriophage T7 RNA polymerase
   2704..2753    -  CDS            SET1 (fragment): solubility-enhancement tag derived from T7 phage gene 10B
   4436..4452    -  CDS            TEV site (fragment): tobacco etch virus (TEV) protease recognition and cleavage site
   4507..5607    -  CDS            MBP: maltose binding protein from E. coli; malE (mutated); This version of the gene does not encode a signal sequence, so MBP will remain in the cytosol.
   5617..5646    -  CDS            10xHis: 10xHis affinity tag
   5666..5688    -  RBS            RBS: efficient ribosome binding site from bacteriophage T7 gene 10 (Olins and Rangwala, 1989)
   5777..5795    -  promoter       T7 promoter: promoter for bacteriophage T7 RNA polymerase
   5817..6717    +  CDS            TcR (fragment): tetracycline efflux protein; tet; confers resistance to tetracycline
   6959..7339    -  CDS            YPB1_ECOLX: Protein predicted: Swiss-Prot protein existence level 4. From Escherichia coli.
   7356..7547    +  CDS            rop: Rop protein, which maintains plasmids at low copy number; rop
