[The description below was written by a language model from this plasmid's Addgene catalogue record and pLannotate feature annotations shown in this document.]
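Description:
pLBH531_MBP-Cas14a1 expression is a 7,556 nt bacterial expression plasmid built on the pMBP backbone for producing recombinant Cas14a1 (also called Un1Cas12f1), a miniature CRISPR-associated nuclease, in E. coli. It is propagated through a ColE1/pMB1-type origin and selected with ampicillin via the β-lactamase gene and its native promoter. The backbone shows clear pBR322 ancestry: a bom mobility region, the rop gene, and two separated fragments of the tetracycline resistance gene that flank the expression cassette, indicating that TcR was interrupted and is not a functional marker. The catalogue lists the plasmid as high copy, although rop is normally associated with reduced copy number.

The expression cassette lies on the reverse strand. A T7 promoter and the efficient T7 gene 10 ribosome binding site drive a single open reading frame encoding an N-terminal 10xHis tag, a signal-sequence-free maltose binding protein that stays in the cytosol, and a TEV protease recognition site. These are followed by the roughly 1.6 kb Cas14a1 coding region, and a T7 terminator closes the cassette. The automated annotation does not label Cas14a1 itself, but the unannotated interval between the TEV site and the terminator fits the recorded insert size. A short match to a T7 gene 10-derived tag just upstream of the terminator is probably residual vector sequence.

Transcription depends on T7 RNA polymerase, so expression requires a host strain that supplies it. The His tag allows metal-affinity purification, MBP aids solubility, and TEV cleavage can remove both tags to release Cas14a1. This suits preparation of purified enzyme for biochemical study of its RNA-guided DNA targeting activity.
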