Addgene plasmid #112500: pLBH531_MBP-Cas14a1 expression
Purpose: Expresses MBP fused to Cas14a1
Depositing lab: Jennifer Doudna. Depositing organization: University of California, Berkeley. Publication: Programmed DNA destruction by miniature CRISPR-Cas14 enzymes. Harrington LB, Burstein D, Chen JS, Paez-Espino D, Ma E, Witte IP, Cofsky JC, Kyrpides NC, Banfield JF, Doudna JA. Science. 2018 Oct 18. pii: science.aav4294. doi: 10.1126/science.aav4294. PubMed 30337455.
Backbone
  Vector backbone: pMBP
  Vector type: Bacterial Expression, CRISPR
Growth in bacteria
  Bacterial resistance: Ampicillin, 100 μg/mL
  Growth temperature: 37°C
  Growth strain: DH5alpha
  Copy number: High Copy
Gene/Insert
  Gene/Insert name: Cas14a1 (alt name: Un1Cas12f1)
  Insert size (bp): 1590
  Promoter: T7
  Tag / fusion protein: 10xHis-MBP (N terminal on insert)
  Cloning method: Gibson Cloning
  Sequencing primers: 5′ GATGAAGCCCTGAAAGACGCGCAG; 3′ CTA GTT ATT GCT CAG CGG T
Terms and licenses: Academic/Nonprofit Terms; Industry Terms: Not Available to Industry
How to cite: pLBH531_MBP-Cas14a1 expression was a gift from Jennifer Doudna (Addgene plasmid # 112500 ; http://n2t.net/addgene:112500 ; RRID:Addgene_112500)
